# Supplementary material for: Designed whole-cell-catalysis-assisted synthesis of 9,11-secosterols
Source: Beilstein J Org Chem. 2021 Mar 1;17:581–8. doi: 10.3762/bjoc.17.52 (PMC7940815; doi:10.3762/bjoc.17.52)
Supplement: File 2 — DNA sequence. [file Beilstein_J_Org_Chem-17-581-s002.gb]

LOCUS       Exported                7764 bp ds-DNA     circular SYN 10-NOV-2020
DEFINITION  synthetic circular DNA
ACCESSION   .
VERSION     .
KEYWORDS    pAJ30
SOURCE      synthetic DNA construct
  ORGANISM  recombinant plasmid
REFERENCE   1  (bases 1 to 7764)
  AUTHORS   Joers lab
  TITLE     Direct Submission
  JOURNAL   Exported Tuesday, Nov 10, 2020 from SnapGene 5.0.8
            https://www.snapgene.com
FEATURES             Location/Qualifiers
     source          1..7764
                     /organism="recombinant plasmid"
                     /mol_type="other DNA"
     rep_origin      1..589
                     /direction=RIGHT
                     /label=pBR322 ori
                     /note="high-copy-number ColE1/pMB1/pBR322/pUC origin of 
                     replication"
     misc_feature    775..917
                     /label=bom
                     /note="basis of mobility region from pBR322"
     CDS             complement(1019..1210)
                     /codon_start=1
                     /gene="rop"
                     /product="Rop protein, which maintains plasmids at low copy
                     number"
                     /label=rop
                     /translation="MTKQEKTALNMARFIRSQTLTLLEKLNELDADEQADICESLHDHA
                     DELYRSCLARFGDDGENL"
     CDS             complement(2019..3101)
                     /codon_start=1
                     /gene="lacI"
                     /product="lac repressor"
                     /label=lacI
                     /note="The lac repressor binds to the lac operator to 
                     inhibit transcription in E. coli. This inhibition can be 
                     relieved by adding lactose or 
                     isopropyl-beta-D-thiogalactopyranoside (IPTG)."
                     /translation="MKPVTLYDVAEYAGVSYQTVSRVVNQASHVSAKTREKVEAAMAEL
                     NYIPNRVAQQLAGKQSLLIGVATSSLALHAPSQIVAAIKSRADQLGASVVVSMVERSGV
                     EACKAAVHNLLAQRVSGLIINYPLDDQDAIAVEAACTNVPALFLDVSDQTPINSIIFSH
                     EDGTRLGVEHLVALGHQQIALLAGPLSSVSARLRLAGWHKYLTRNQIQPIAEREGDWSA
                     MSGFQQTMQMLNEGIVPTAMLVANDQMALGAMRAITESGLRVGADISVVGYDDTEDSSC
                     YIPPLTTIKQDFRLLGQTSVDRLLQLSQGQAVKGNQLLPVSLVKRKTTLAPNTQTASPR
                     ALADSLMQLARQVSRLESGQ"
     promoter        complement(3102..3179)
                     /gene="lacI"
                     /label=lacI promoter
     promoter        3488..3506
                     /label=T7 promoter
                     /note="promoter for bacteriophage T7 RNA polymerase"
     protein_bind    3507..3531
                     /label=lac operator
                     /bound_moiety="lac repressor encoded by lacI"
                     /note="The lac repressor binds to the lac operator to 
                     inhibit transcription in E. coli. This inhibition can be 
                     relieved by adding lactose or 
                     isopropyl-beta-D-thiogalactopyranoside (IPTG)."
     CDS             3575..4807
                     /codon_start=1
                     /label=6His-KshA5
                     /translation="MGSSHHHHHHSSGLVPRGSHMSIDTARSGSDDDVEIREIQAAAAP
                     TRFARGWHCLGLLRDFQDGKPHSIEAFGTKLVVFADSKGQLNVLDAYCRHMGGDLSRGE
                     VKGDSIACPFHDWRWNGKGKCTDIPYARRVPPIAKTRAWTTLERNGQLYVWNDPQGNPP
                     PEDVTIPEIAGYGTDEWTDWSWKSLRIKGSHCREIVDNVVDMAHFFYIHYSFPRYFKNV
                     FEGHTATQYMHSTGREDVISGTNYDDPNAELRSEATYFGPSYMIDWLESDANGQTIETI
                     LINCHYPVSNNEFVLQYGAIVKKLPGVSDEIAAGMAEQFAEGVQLGFEQDVEIWKNKAP
                     IDNPLLSEEDGPVYQLRRWYQQFYVDVEDITEDMTKRFEFEIDTTRAVASWQKEVAENL
                     AKQAEGSTATP"
     CDS             3587..3604
                     /codon_start=1
                     /product="6xHis affinity tag"
                     /label=6xHis
                     /translation="HHHHHH"
     CDS             4884..5999
                     /codon_start=1
                     /label=6His-KshB
                     /translation="MGSSHHHHHHSSGLVPRGSHMTTVEVPHGSRSVILTVSAVVEETA
                     DTRSIVFAVPDELRDKFAYRPGQFLTLRIPSDRTGSVARCYSLASSPFTDDAPKVTVKR
                     TSDGYGSNWLCDNIATGQTLEVLPPAGVFTPKSLDHDFLLFGAGSGITPVISILKSALT
                     QGGGKVVLVYANRDEKSVIFAEELRALAEKYPTRLTVVHWLESVQGLPTADQLAAIAAP
                     YESYEAFMCGPGPFMDTVHQALNTVGMPRARVHAEVFNSLSGDPFADQAPVEVSDEDAA
                     DAATVEVELDGEVHKLSWPRKQTLVDIMLAKGIDVPYSCQEGECGSCACTVLEGKVEME
                     NCDVLDPEDIEAGYILGCQARPVTDHLKIEF"
     CDS             4896..4913
                     /codon_start=1
                     /product="6xHis affinity tag"
                     /label=6xHis
                     /translation="HHHHHH"
     terminator      6063..6110
                     /label=T7 terminator
                     /note="transcription terminator for bacteriophage T7 RNA 
                     polymerase"
     rep_origin      6147..6602
                     /direction=RIGHT
                     /label=f1 ori
                     /note="f1 bacteriophage origin of replication; arrow 
                     indicates direction of (+) strand synthesis"
     promoter        6629..6733
                     /gene="bla"
                     /label=AmpR promoter
     CDS             6734..7594
                     /codon_start=1
                     /gene="bla"
                     /product="beta-lactamase"
                     /label=AmpR
                     /note="confers resistance to ampicillin, carbenicillin, and
                     related antibiotics"
                     /translation="MSIQHFRVALIPFFAAFCLPVFAHPETLVKVKDAEDQLGARVGYI
                     ELDLNSGKILESFRPEERFPMMSTFKVLLCGAVLSRIDAGQEQLGRRIHYSQNDLVEYS
                     PVTEKHLTDGMTVRELCSAAITMSDNTAANLLLTTIGGPKELTAFLHNMGDHVTRLDRW
                     EPELNEAIPNDERDTTMPAAMATTLRKLLTGELLTLASRQQLIDWMEADKVAGPLLRSA
                     LPAGWFIADKSGAGERGSRGIIAALGPDGKPSRIVVIYTTGSQATMDERNRQIAEIGAS
                     LIKHW"
ORIGIN
        1 ttgagatcct ttttttctgc gcgtaatctg ctgcttgcaa acaaaaaaac caccgctacc
       61 agcggtggtt tgtttgccgg atcaagagct accaactctt tttccgaagg taactggctt
      121 cagcagagcg cagataccaa atactgtcct tctagtgtag ccgtagttag gccaccactt
      181 caagaactct gtagcaccgc ctacatacct cgctctgcta atcctgttac cagtggctgc
      241 tgccagtggc gataagtcgt gtcttaccgg gttggactca agacgatagt taccggataa
      301 ggcgcagcgg tcgggctgaa cggggggttc gtgcacacag cccagcttgg agcgaacgac
      361 ctacaccgaa ctgagatacc tacagcgtga gctatgagaa agcgccacgc ttcccgaagg
      421 gagaaaggcg gacaggtatc cggtaagcgg cagggtcgga acaggagagc gcacgaggga
      481 gcttccaggg ggaaacgcct ggtatcttta tagtcctgtc gggtttcgcc acctctgact
      541 tgagcgtcga tttttgtgat gctcgtcagg ggggcggagc ctatggaaaa acgccagcaa
      601 cgcggccttt ttacggttcc tggccttttg ctggcctttt gctcacatgt tctttcctgc
      661 gttatcccct gattctgtgg ataaccgtat taccgccttt gagtgagctg ataccgctcg
      721 ccgcagccga acgaccgagc gcagcgagtc agtgagcgag gaagcggaag agcgcctgat
      781 gcggtatttt ctccttacgc atctgtgcgg tatttcacac cgcatatatg gtgcactctc
      841 agtacaatct gctctgatgc cgcatagtta agccagtata cactccgcta tcgctacgtg
      901 actgggtcat ggctgcgccc cgacacccgc caacacccgc tgacgcgccc tgacgggctt
      961 gtctgctccc ggcatccgct tacagacaag ctgtgaccgt ctccgggagc tgcatgtgtc
     1021 agaggttttc accgtcatca ccgaaacgcg cgaggcagct gcggtaaagc tcatcagcgt
     1081 ggtcgtgaag cgattcacag atgtctgcct gttcatccgc gtccagctcg ttgagtttct
     1141 ccagaagcgt taatgtctgg cttctgataa agcgggccat gttaagggcg gttttttcct
     1201 gtttggtcac tgatgcctcc gtgtaagggg gatttctgtt catgggggta atgataccga
     1261 tgaaacgaga gaggatgctc acgatacggg ttactgatga tgaacatgcc cggttactgg
     1321 aacgttgtga gggtaaacaa ctggcggtat ggatgcggcg ggaccagaga aaaatcactc
     1381 agggtcaatg ccagcgcttc gttaatacag atgtaggtgt tccacagggt agccagcagc
     1441 atcctgcgat gcagatccgg aacataatgg tgcagggcgc tgacttccgc gtttccagac
     1501 tttacgaaac acggaaaccg aagaccattc atgttgttgc tcaggtcgca gacgttttgc
     1561 agcagcagtc gcttcacgtt cgctcgcgta tcggtgattc attctgctaa ccagtaaggc
     1621 aaccccgcca gcctagccgg gtcctcaacg acaggagcac gatcatgcgc acccgtgggg
     1681 ccgccatgcc ggcgataatg gcctgcttct cgccgaaacg tttggtggcg ggaccagtga
     1741 cgaaggcttg agcgagggcg tgcaagattc cgaataccgc aagcgacagg ccgatcatcg
     1801 tcgcgctcca gcgaaagcgg tcctcgccga aaatgaccca gagcgctgcc ggcacctgtc
     1861 ctacgagttg catgataaag aagacagtca taagtgcggc gacgatagtc atgccccgcg
     1921 cccaccggaa ggagctgact gggttgaagg ctctcaaggg catcggtcga gatcccggtg
     1981 cctaatgagt gagctaactt acattaattg cgttgcgctc actgcccgct ttccagtcgg
     2041 gaaacctgtc gtgccagctg cattaatgaa tcggccaacg cgcggggaga ggcggtttgc
     2101 gtattgggcg ccagggtggt ttttcttttc accagtgaga cgggcaacag ctgattgccc
     2161 ttcaccgcct ggccctgaga gagttgcagc aagcggtcca cgctggtttg ccccagcagg
     2221 cgaaaatcct gtttgatggt ggttaacggc gggatataac atgagctgtc ttcggtatcg
     2281 tcgtatccca ctaccgagat atccgcacca acgcgcagcc cggactcggt aatggcgcgc
     2341 attgcgccca gcgccatctg atcgttggca accagcatcg cagtgggaac gatgccctca
     2401 ttcagcattt gcatggtttg ttgaaaaccg gacatggcac tccagtcgcc ttcccgttcc
     2461 gctatcggct gaatttgatt gcgagtgaga tatttatgcc agccagccag acgcagacgc
     2521 gccgagacag aacttaatgg gcccgctaac agcgcgattt gctggtgacc caatgcgacc
     2581 agatgctcca cgcccagtcg cgtaccgtct tcatgggaga aaataatact gttgatgggt
     2641 gtctggtcag agacatcaag aaataacgcc ggaacattag tgcaggcagc ttccacagca
     2701 atggcatcct ggtcatccag cggatagtta atgatcagcc cactgacgcg ttgcgcgaga
     2761 agattgtgca ccgccgcttt acaggcttcg acgccgcttc gttctaccat cgacaccacc
     2821 acgctggcac ccagttgatc ggcgcgagat ttaatcgccg cgacaatttg cgacggcgcg
     2881 tgcagggcca gactggaggt ggcaacgcca atcagcaacg actgtttgcc cgccagttgt
     2941 tgtgccacgc ggttgggaat gtaattcagc tccgccatcg ccgcttccac tttttcccgc
     3001 gttttcgcag aaacgtggct ggcctggttc accacgcggg aaacggtctg ataagagaca
     3061 ccggcatact ctgcgacatc gtataacgtt actggtttca cattcaccac cctgaattga
     3121 ctctcttccg ggcgctatca tgccataccg cgaaaggttt tgcgccattc gatggtgtcc
     3181 gggatctcga cgctctccct tatgcgactc ctgcattagg aagcagccca gtagtaggtt
     3241 gaggccgttg agcaccgccg ccgcaaggaa tggtgcatgc aaggagatgg cgcccaacag
     3301 tcccccggcc acggggcctg ccaccatacc cacgccgaaa caagcgctca tgagcccgaa
     3361 gtggcgagcc cgatcttccc catcggtgat gtcggcgata taggcgccag caaccgcacc
     3421 tgtggcgccg gtgatgccgg ccacgatgcg tccggcgtag aggatcgaga tctcgatccc
     3481 gcgaaattaa tacgactcac tataggggaa ttgtgagcgg ataacaattc ccctctagaa
     3541 ataattttgt ttaactttaa gaaggaggta taccatggga tctagtcacc accaccatca
     3601 tcattcctca ggactggtcc cccgcggttc gcacatgtcc atcgacaccg cccgctcagg
     3661 gtctgacgat gacgttgaaa ttcgtgaaat tcaggccgcc gcggccccta cacgttttgc
     3721 tcgtggctgg cattgccttg gattgttacg cgattttcag gatggaaagc cacacagcat
     3781 cgaggctttc ggcacaaaac ttgtagtctt tgccgactcg aagggccaac ttaacgtctt
     3841 ggacgcctac tgtcgtcaca tgggcggaga cctttcacgt ggtgaagtaa aaggtgatag
     3901 catcgcttgc ccgtttcacg attggcgctg gaatggcaag ggtaagtgca cggacattcc
     3961 gtatgctcgc cgtgttcccc cgatcgccaa aacccgtgcc tggactacct tagagcgtaa
     4021 cggacagttg tacgtatgga atgatcctca gggtaacccg ccccccgagg acgttacaat
     4081 tcctgaaatc gcgggatatg gaaccgacga gtggacagat tggtcatgga aaagtcttcg
     4141 tattaaagga tcgcactgtc gcgaaatcgt agacaatgtc gtcgacatgg cacacttttt
     4201 ctatattcat tattcgttcc ctcgttactt caagaatgtt tttgagggtc acacggcgac
     4261 acaatatatg cactcaacag gccgtgaaga cgtgatcagt ggcactaact acgatgatcc
     4321 taacgcagag cttcgcagtg aggccactta cttcggtcca agctacatga tcgattggtt
     4381 agaatctgac gctaatggcc agacgatcga gactatctta atcaactgcc actaccccgt
     4441 atcgaataat gagttcgtcc tgcagtatgg ggcgattgta aagaagttgc caggggtgag
     4501 cgatgaaatc gcagctggta tggctgagca atttgccgag ggcgtgcaac ttggcttcga
     4561 gcaagatgtg gagatctgga agaataaggc tccaatcgat aatccactgc tgtcggagga
     4621 ggacggtcca gtctaccaat tgcgtcgttg gtaccaacag ttttatgtgg atgtcgagga
     4681 catcactgag gacatgacta aacgtttcga gttcgagatt gatacgactc gcgccgttgc
     4741 gagttggcag aaggaagtgg ccgaaaattt ggctaaacag gcggaagggt caaccgctac
     4801 cccatagagc atctgcagaa ttccagcaca ctggcggccg ttactagaaa taattttgtt
     4861 taactttaag aaggaggtat accatggggt ctagtcacca ccatcatcat cattcatccg
     4921 ggttagtgcc acgtggctct cacatgacaa cggtcgaagt accgcatggc tcgcgcagcg
     4981 taatcctgac agtttcagcc gtggtggaag agaccgccga cacccgttca attgttttcg
     5041 ctgttccaga tgaactgcgc gacaaattcg cgtatcgccc tggccagttt ctgacgctgc
     5101 gtatcccatc cgatcgcacc ggatctgttg ctcgttgtta ttcgttagcg agctctccgt
     5161 ttacggacga tgccccaaag gtgactgtaa agcgcacctc ggacggctac ggatctaatt
     5221 ggttgtgcga caatattgcg acaggccaaa ccctggaagt gcttcctccc gcaggtgtat
     5281 ttacacccaa gtccttggac cacgattttt tgttatttgg ggcggggtcg gggattaccc
     5341 ctgtgatttc catcttaaag tccgcattaa cccagggcgg cggaaaagtc gttcttgtgt
     5401 atgcaaaccg tgatgagaag tctgtgatct ttgcggaaga attacgcgct ctggcggaga
     5461 agtacccgac ccgcctgacc gtggtgcact ggcttgagag cgtacaaggg ttaccaaccg
     5521 ccgatcaatt ggccgcgatt gctgcacctt atgaatcgta tgaagccttc atgtgtggcc
     5581 cagggccttt tatggatacc gtgcatcaag ccttgaatac agttggaatg cctcgtgcgc
     5641 gcgtgcatgc tgaggtattc aattctttaa gcggagaccc ttttgcagac caagcaccgg
     5701 tagaggtcag cgacgaggac gccgctgacg ccgcgactgt cgaggtcgaa ttagatggcg
     5761 aggttcataa gttatcctgg ccgcgtaagc agaccttggt cgatattatg ttagcgaagg
     5821 ggattgacgt gccgtactcc tgtcaagagg gcgaatgtgg aagttgtgca tgtactgtac
     5881 ttgagggaaa agttgaaatg gagaattgtg acgtattaga tccggaagac attgaggccg
     5941 ggtacatcct tggatgtcaa gcgcgccctg ttacagacca tctgaaaatc gagttctgag
     6001 atccggctgc taacaaagcc cgaaaggaag ctgagttggc tgctgccacc gctgagcaat
     6061 aactagcata accccttggg gcctctaaac gggtcttgag gggttttttg ctgaaaggag
     6121 gaactatatc cggattggcg aatgggnnnn nnnnnnnnnn nnnnnnnnnn nnnnnnnnnn
     6181 nnnnnnnnnn nnnnnnnnnn nnnnnnnnnn nnnnnnnnnn nnnnnnnnnn nnnnnnnnnn
     6241 nnnnnnnnnn nnnnnnnnnn nnnnnnnnnn cnnnnnnnnn nnnnnnnnnn nnnnnnnnnn
     6301 nnnnnnnnnn nnnnnnnnnn nnnnnnnnnn nnnnnnnnnn nnnnnnnnnn nnnnnnnnnn
     6361 nnannnnnnn nnnnnnnnnn nnnnnnnnnn nnnnnnnnnn nnnnnnnnnn nncctttgac
     6421 gttggagtcc acgttcttta atagtggact cttgttccaa actggaacaa cactcaaccc
     6481 tatctcggtc tattcttttg atttataagg gattttgccg atttcggcct attggttaaa
     6541 aaatgagctg atttaacaaa aatttaacgc gaattttaac aaaatattaa cgtttacaat
     6601 ttcaggtggc acttttcggg gaaatgtgcg cggaacccct atttgtttat ttttctaaat
     6661 acattcaaat atgtatccgc tcatgagaca ataaccctga taaatgcttc aataatattg
     6721 aaaaaggaag agtatgagta ttcaacattt ccgtgtcgcc cttattccct tttttgcggc
     6781 attttgcctt cctgtttttg ctcacccaga aacgctggtg aaagtaaaag atgctgaaga
     6841 tcagttgggt gcacgagtgg gttacatcga actggatctc aacagcggta agatccttga
     6901 gagttttcgc cccgaagaac gttttccaat gatgagcact tttaaagttc tgctatgtgg
     6961 cgcggtatta tcccgtattg acgccgggca agagcaactc ggtcgccgca tacactattc
     7021 tcagaatgac ttggttgagt actcaccagt cacagaaaag catcttacgg atggcatgac
     7081 agtaagagaa ttatgcagtg ctgccataac catgagtgat aacactgcgg ccaacttact
     7141 tctgacaacg atcggaggac cgaaggagct aaccgctttt ttgcacaaca tgggggatca
     7201 tgtaactcgc cttgatcgtt gggaaccgga gctgaatgaa gccataccaa acgacgagcg
     7261 tgacaccacg atgcctgcag caatggcaac aacgttgcgc aaactattaa ctggcgaact
     7321 acttactcta gcttcccggc aacaattaat agactggatg gaggcggata aagttgcagg
     7381 accacttctg cgctcggccc ttccggctgg ctggtttatt gctgataaat ctggagccgg
     7441 tgagcgtggg tctcgcggta tcattgcagc actggggcca gatggtaagc cctcccgtat
     7501 cgtagttatc tacacgacgg ggagtcaggc aactatggat gaacgaaata gacagatcgc
     7561 tgagataggt gcctcactga ttaagcattg gtaactgtca gaccaagttt actcatatat
     7621 actttagatt gatttaaaac ttcattttta atttaaaagg atctaggtga agatcctttt
     7681 tgataatctc atgaccaaaa tcccttaacg tgagttttcg ttccactgag cgtcagaccc
     7741 cgtagaaaag atcaaaggat cttc
//
